>Addgene plasmid #21025 | MSX2-pET | addgene partial sequence | sequence record 26831 | 21025 with T7
GNGNNGNNNTTCCCTCTAGAATAATTTTGTTTAACTTTAAGAAGGAGATATACCATGGGCAGCAGCCATC
ATCATCATCATCACAGCAGCGGCCTGGTGCCGCGCGGCAGCCATATGGCTAGCATGACTGGTGGACAGCA
AATGGGTCGGATCCTCATGGCTTCTCCGACTAAAGGCGGTGACTTGTTTTCGTCGGATGAGGAGGGCCCC
GCGGTACTGGCCGGCCCGGGTCCTGGGCCTGGAGGAGCCGAGGGCAGCGCAGAGGAGCGCAGGATCAAGG
TCTCCAGCCTGCCCTTCAGCGTGGAGGCGCTCATGTCCGACAAGAAGCCGCCCAAGGAATCGCCCGCGGT
GCCACCCGACTGCGCCTCGGCTGGCGCTGTCCTGCGGCCGCTGCTGCTGCCGGGACACGGCGTCCGGGAC
GCTCACAGTCCCGGGCCTCTCGTCAAGCCCTTCGAGACCGCCTCGGTCAAGTCGGAAAATTCCGAAGACG
GAGCACCGTGGATACAGGAGCCCGGCAGATACTCCCCGCCGCCCAGACATATGAGCCCCACCACCTGCAC
CCTGAGGAAACACAAGACCAACCGGAAGCCACGCACACCCTTCACCACATCCCAGCTTCTAGCCTTGGAG
CGCAAGTTCCGCCAGAAACAGTACCTGTCCATAGCAGAGCGGGCTGAGTTCTCCAGCTCTCTGAACCTTA
CAGAGACCCANGTCAAAATCTGGTTCCAGAACCGAAAGGGCTAANGCGAAAAGACTGCAAGAGGCGGAAC
TGGAAAAGCTGAAAATGGCTGCCAAGCCTATGCTGCCCTCAAGGCTTCAGTCTGCCCNTCCCTATCAACT
CACCCCTGCAA
