[The description below was written by a language model from this plasmid's Addgene catalogue record.]
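Description:
MSX2-pET is a bacterial expression plasmid built on the Novagen pET-28c backbone (about 5.4 kb without insert) and carrying a roughly 1 kb insert encoding mouse Msx2, a homeobox transcription factor also known as Hox-8. The insert was placed between the BamHI and HindIII sites of the polylinker, and both sites remain intact, so the fragment can be excised or transferred. The plasmid is selected with kanamycin and is listed as high copy, with propagation in a standard cloning strain (DH5alpha).

In pET-28 series vectors, the coding sequence sits downstream of a T7 promoter with a lac operator and is followed by a T7 terminator. Transcription therefore depends on T7 RNA polymerase, which is usually supplied by an inducible expression host rather than the cloning strain. The record lists T7 promoter and T7 terminator primers for sequencing, which fits this arrangement. Two backbone-encoded tags are fused to the N terminus of Msx2. The polyhistidine tag allows purification by immobilised metal affinity chromatography, and the T7 epitope tag allows detection with anti-T7 antibodies.

The record does not state a specific application, but the design suits production and purification of recombinant Msx2 protein in E. coli, for example as an antigen or for biochemical and DNA-binding studies. The associated publication examined expression of MSX and MOX homeobox genes in fetal and adult human skin. The record also notes that part of the plasmid was derived from a construct made in another laboratory. No feature table was provided, so the exact boundaries of the insert and any flanking untranslated sequence cannot be confirmed.
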