Addgene plasmid #21025: MSX2-pET
Depositing lab: Corey Largman. Depositing organization: San Francisco VA Health Care System. Publication: The human homeobox genes MSX-1, MSX-2, and MOX-1 are differentially expressed in the dermis and epidermis in fetal and adult skin. Stelnicki EJ, Koemuves LG, Holmes D, Clavin W, Harrison MR, Adzick NS, Largman C. Differentiation. 1997 Oct . 62(1):33-41. 10.1046/j.1432-0436.1997.6210033.x PubMed 9373945.
Backbone
  Vector backbone: pET-28c
  Backbone manufacturer: Novagen
  Backbone size w/o insert (bp): 5376
  Vector type: Bacterial Expression
Growth in bacteria
  Bacterial resistance: Kanamycin, 50 μg/mL
  Growth temperature: 37°C
  Growth strain: DH5alpha
  Copy number: High Copy
Gene/Insert
  Gene/Insert name: MSX2
  Species: M. musculus (mouse)
  Insert size (bp): 1000
  Entrez Gene: Msx2 (a.k.a. BB122635, Hox, Hox-, Hox-8, Hox8, Hox8., Hox8.1)
  Tag / fusion protein: T7 (N terminal on backbone); HIS (N terminal on backbone)
  Cloning method: Restriction Enzyme; 5′ cloning site BamHI (not destroyed); 3′ cloning site HindIII (not destroyed)
  Sequencing primers: 5′ T7; 3′ T7 Terminal
Resource information
  A portion of this plasmid was derived from a plasmid made by: Yi Hsin Liu
Terms and licenses: Academic/Nonprofit Terms; Industry Terms: Not Available to Industry
How to cite: MSX2-pET was a gift from Corey Largman (Addgene plasmid # 21025 ; http://n2t.net/addgene:21025 ; RRID:Addgene_21025)
